>Addgene plasmid #29594 | 416GPD-FUS-YFP | addgene partial sequence | sequence record 34944 | 29594 with GPDpro-F
TTTACTTCTTAATTCTACTTTTATAGTTAGTCTTTTTTTTAGTTTTAAAACACCAGAACTTAGTTTCGAC
GGATTCTAGAACTAGTGGATCCCCCATCACAAGTTTGTACAAAAAAGCAGGCTCCACCATGGCCTCAAAC
GATTATACCCAACAAGCAACCCAAAGCTATGGGGCCTACCCCACCCAGCCCGGGCAGGGCTATTCCCAGC
AGAGCAGTCAGCCCTACGGACAGCAGAGTTACAGTGGTTATAGCCAGTCCACGGACACTTCAGGCTATGG
CCAGAGCAGCTATTCTTCTTATGGCCAGAGCCAGAACACAGGCTATGGAACTCAGTCAACTCCCCAGGGA
TATGGCTCGACTGGCGGCTATGGCAGTAGCCAGAGCTCCCAATCGTCTTACGGGCAGCAGTCCTCCTATC
CTGGCTATGGCCAGCAGCCAGCTCCCAGCAGCACCTCGGGAAGTTACGGTAGCAGTTCTCAGAGCAGCAG
CTATGGGCAGCCCCAGAGTGGGAGCTACAGCCAGCAGCCTAGCTATGGTGGACAGCAGCAAAGCTATGGA
CAGCAGCAAAGCTATAATCCCCCTCAGGGCTATGGACAGCAGAACCAGTACAACAGCAGCAGTGGTGGTG
GAGGTGGAGGTGGAGGTGGAGGTAACTATGGCCAAGATCAATCCTCCATGAGTAGTGGTGGTGGCAGTGG
TGGCGGTTATGGCAATCAAGACCAGAGTGGTGGAGGTGGCAGCGGTGGCTATGGACAGCAGGACCGTGGA
GGCCGCGGCAGGGGTGGCAGTGGTGGCGGCGGCGGCGGCGGCGGTGGTGGTTACAACCGCAGCAGTGGTG
GCTATGAACCCAGAGGTCGT
