>Addgene plasmid #29594 | 416GPD-FUS-YFP | addgene partial sequence | sequence record 34945 | 29594 with EGFP-N
GCTCCTCGCCCTTGCTCACCATTAAGCTTGATATCGAATTCCTGCAGCCCATCACCACTTTGTACAAGAA
AGCTGGGTCCAAATACGGCCTCTCCCTGCGATCCTGTCTGTGCTCACCCCTGGAATCCATCTTGCCAGGG
CCAAAGCCACCTCTGTCCCCACCACCCCGGCCCCCTCGGAAGCCTCCACGGTCCCCGCCGCGGCCCCGGT
AGCCGCCTCGATCATAGCCTCCTCTGCCACCACGACGATCATCCCCGTAGTTACCCCCCATGTGAGAGCC
ACCTGGTCCCCCTCCTGGGCCATCTGGTTTAGGGGCCTTACACTGGTTGCATTCATTCCTCCAAGAGAAG
TTCATATTCTCACAGGTGGGATTAGGACACTTCCAGTCACCAGCTCGCTGCTGTCCTCCACCGCCACCAC
CTCCACTGGGAAATCCTCCTCGGCCACCACCACCACTGCCACCACCTCCATAGCCTCCACGGCCCATGGG
TCCTCCTCGCCCTCGGCCTCCACGACCATTGCCACCACCCCGATTAAAGTCTGCCCGGCGAGTAGCAAAT
GAGACCTTGATAGGATTTCCGGAGAATTCTTTACCATCAAACCAGTCAATAGCTGCTTTAGCTGAAGGTG
GGTCATCAAAAGAGACCGTTGCCTCTCCCTTCAGCTTGCCAGTTTCCCTGTCTGTGTACAAATTAATCAT
GGGCTGTCCCGTTTTCTTGTTTGTCTTAATAATACCAATCTGCTTGAAGTAATCAGCCACAGACTCAATT
GTAACATTCTCACCCAGGCCTTGCACAAAGATGGTGTTGTTGTCTGAATTATCCTGTTCGGAGTCATGAC
GTGATCCTTGGTCCCGAGGGCCA
