[The description below was written by a language model from this plasmid's Addgene catalogue record.]
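Description:
416GPD-FUS-YFP is a yeast expression plasmid built on pAG416GPD-ccdB-EYFP, a member of the pAG series of Gateway-compatible yeast destination vectors. Under the naming convention of that series, "416" denotes a pRS416-type centromeric (CEN/ARS) backbone that is kept at low copy in yeast. "GPD" denotes the strong constitutive glyceraldehyde-3-phosphate dehydrogenase promoter. No feature table is provided, so these elements are inferred from the backbone name, not from annotated features. Selection in yeast relies on the URA3 auxotrophic marker, and the plasmid is propagated in E. coli under ampicillin selection, where it is listed as low copy. The record names a ccdB-tolerant strain for bacterial growth and gives restriction enzyme cloning as the method. It does not say whether any ccdB cassette sequence remains once FUS has been inserted.

The insert is human FUS (also called TLS, fused in sarcoma/translocated in liposarcoma), recorded as 1578 bp. It is fused at its C terminus to YFP, using the EYFP coding sequence supplied by the backbone. This arrangement gives constitutive, moderate-dosage expression of a fluorescent FUS fusion protein in Saccharomyces cerevisiae, so its subcellular localisation and its assembly into inclusions can be followed by microscopy. The associated publication concerns the molecular determinants and genetic modifiers of aggregation and toxicity of FUS/TLS, a protein linked to amyotrophic lateral sclerosis. The plasmid therefore fits yeast models of FUS proteinopathy, where aggregation and growth effects are examined and modifier genes are sought.
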