Addgene plasmid #29594: 416GPD-FUS-YFP
Depositing lab: Aaron Gitler. Depositing organization: University of Pennsylvania. Publication: Molecular determinants and genetic modifiers of aggregation and toxicity for the ALS disease protein FUS/TLS. Sun Z, Diaz Z, Fang X, Hart MP, Chesi A, Shorter J, Gitler AD. PLoS Biol. 2011 Apr;9(4):e1000614. doi: 10.1371/journal.pbio.1000614. Epub 2011 Apr 26. PubMed 21541367.
Backbone
  Vector backbone: pAG416GPD-ccdB-EYFP
  Backbone manufacturer: Susan Lindquist (Addgene plasmid # 14220)
  Backbone size w/o insert (bp): 8203
  Vector type: Yeast Expression
  Selectable markers: URA3
Growth in bacteria
  Bacterial resistance: Ampicillin, 100 μg/mL
  Growth temperature: 37°C
  Growth strain: ccdB Survival
  Growth instructions: ccdB Survival
  Copy number: Low Copy
Gene/Insert
  Gene/Insert name: FUS (alt names: TLS; fused in sarcoma; translocated in liposarcoma)
  Species: H. sapiens (human)
  Insert size (bp): 1578
  Entrez Gene: FUS (a.k.a. ALS6, ETM4, FUS1, HNRNPP2, POMP75, TLS, altFUS)
  Tag / fusion protein: YFP (C terminal on insert)
  Cloning method: Restriction Enzyme
  Sequencing primers: 5′ n/a
Terms and licenses: Academic/Nonprofit Terms; Industry Terms: Not Available to Industry
How to cite: 416GPD-FUS-YFP was a gift from Aaron Gitler (Addgene plasmid # 29594 ; http://n2t.net/addgene:29594 ; RRID:Addgene_29594)
